Addgene plasmid #216849: SMT000
Purpose: Plasmid that encodes a sfGFP gene under a T7 promoter. Compatible with PURExpress for in vitro transcription/translation. Chloramphenicol resistant.
Depositing lab: Polly Fordyce. Depositing organization: Stanford University. Publication: FACS-Sortable Triple Emulsion Picoreactors for Screening Reactions in Biphasic Environments. Thompson S, Zhang Y, Yang Z, Nichols L, Fordyce PM. Adv Mater Interfaces. 2025 Feb 3;12(3):2400403. doi: 10.1002/admi.202400403. Epub 2024 Dec 4. PubMed 40831677.
Backbone
  Vector backbone: pSB1C3
  Backbone manufacturer: iGEM
  Backbone size w/o insert (bp): 1670
  Total vector size (bp): 2741
  Modifications to backbone: sfGFP gene inserted, T7 promoter added upstream of sfGFP
  Vector type: Bacterial Expression, Synthetic Biology
Growth in bacteria
  Bacterial resistance: Chloramphenicol, 25 μg/mL
  Growth temperature: 37°C
  Growth strain: DH5alpha
  Copy number: High Copy
Gene/Insert
  Gene/Insert name: Superfolder Green Fluorescent Protein (alt name: sfGFP)
  Species: Synthetic; A. victoria
  Mutation: S30R, Y39N, N105T, Y145F, I171V, and A206V
  GenBank ID: L29345.1
  Promoter: T7
  Cloning method: Unknown
  Sequencing primers: 5′ ACCTCTTACGTGCCCGATCAAC
Resource information
  A portion of this plasmid was derived from a plasmid made by: The SMT000 plasmid was a gift from Akshay Maheshwari, Endy Lab, Stanford University.
Terms and licenses: Academic/Nonprofit Terms; Industry Terms: Not Available to Industry
Depositor comments: Please visit https://doi.org/10.1101/2024.03.01.583031 for bioRxiv preprint.
How to cite: SMT000 was a gift from Polly Fordyce (Addgene plasmid # 216849 ; http://n2t.net/addgene:216849 ; RRID:Addgene_216849)
