[The description below was written by a language model from this plasmid's Addgene catalogue record and pLannotate feature annotations shown in this document.]
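Description:
SMT000 is a small (about 2.7 kb) bacterial expression and synthetic biology plasmid built on the iGEM BioBrick backbone pSB1C3. It is maintained in E. coli at high copy number through a ColE1/pUC-type origin of replication. Selection is with chloramphenicol, using a chloramphenicol acetyltransferase gene (CmR) driven by its native cat promoter and followed by a lambda t0 terminator. This resistance cassette lies on the opposite strand from the payload, so the two units are transcribed divergently.

The payload is a single reporter cassette in which a bacteriophage T7 promoter, added to the backbone by the depositors, sits a short distance upstream of the superfolder GFP (sfGFP) coding sequence. sfGFP is a synthetic derivative of Aequorea victoria GFP, and the record lists the substitutions S30R, Y39N, N105T, Y145F, I171V and A206V. These changes are associated with robust folding and rapid maturation into a constitutively green fluorescent protein. Downstream of the coding sequence are the BioBrick suffix and the his operon terminator that belongs to the pSB1C3 backbone. No dedicated T7 terminator, ribosome binding site, lac operator or epitope tag is annotated in the feature table.

Because transcription depends on T7 RNA polymerase, the plasmid is described as compatible with the PURExpress reconstituted system for in vitro transcription and translation, where it serves as a simple fluorescent readout of cell-free protein synthesis. The associated publication concerns FACS-sortable triple emulsion picoreactors, which suggests use as a reporter template for expression in compartmentalised reactions.
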