Features (pLannotate 1.2.2; 8 found; start..end, strand, type, name):
    126..160     -  terminator     lambda t0 terminator: minimal transcription terminator from phage lambda (Scholtissek and Grosse, 1987)
    231..890     -  CDS            CmR: chloramphenicol acetyltransferase; cat; confers resistance to chloramphenicol
    891..988     -  promoter       cat promoter: promoter of the E. coli cat gene encoding chloramphenicol acetyltransferase
   1028..1046    +  promoter       T7 promoter: promoter for bacteriophage T7 RNA polymerase
   1071..1784    +  CDS            Superfolder GFP: Superfolder GFP is a basic (constitutively fluorescent) green fluorescent protein published in 2005, derived from Aequorea victoria. It is reported to be a very rapidly-maturing weak dimer.
   1813..1833    +  misc_feature   BioBrick suffix: universal suffix for all parts
   1834..1891    +  terminator     his operon terminator: This putative transcriptin terminator from the E. coli his operon has a 2-bp deletion introduced during synthesis. Its efficiency has not been determined.
   2086..2674    -  rep_origin     ori: high-copy-number ColE1/pMB1/pBR322/pUC origin of replication
>Addgene plasmid #216849 | SMT000 | addgene full sequence | sequence record 433256 | Addgene NGS Result
TGGTCATGAGATTATCAAAAAGGATCTTCACCTAGATCCTTTTAAATTAAAAATGAAGTTTTAAATCAAT
CTAAAGTATATATGAGTAAACTTGGTCTGACAGCTCGAGGCTTGGATTCTCACCAATAAAAAACGCCCGG
CGGCAACCGAGCGTTCTGAACAAATCCAGATGGAGTTATGAGGTCATTACTGGATCTATCAACAGGAGTC
CAAGCGAGCTCGATATCAAATTACGCCCCGCCCTGCCACTCATCGCAGTACTGTTGTAATTCATTAAGCA
TTATGCCGACATGGAAGCCATCACAAACGGCATGATGAACCTGAATCGCCAGCGGCATCAGCACCTTGTC
GCCTTGCGTATAATATTTGCCCATGGTGAAAACGGGGGCGAAGAAGTTGTCCATATTGGCCACGTTTAAA
TCAAAACTGGTGAAACTCACCCAGGGATTGGCTGAGACGAAAAACATATTCTCAATAAACCCTTTAGGGA
AATAGGCCAGGTTTTCACCGTAACACGCCACATCTTGCGAATATATGTGTAGAAACTGCCGGAAATCGTC
GTGGTATTCACTCCAGAGCGATGAAAACGTTTCAGTTTGCTCATGGAAAACGGTGTAACAAGGGTGAACA
CTATCCCATATCACCAGCTCACCGTCTTTCATTGCCATACGAAATTCCGGATGAGCATTCATCAGGCGGG
CAAGAATGTGAATAAAGGCCGGATAAAACTTGTGCTTATTTTTCTTTACGGTCTTTAAAAAGGCCGTAAT
ATCCAGCTGAACGGTCTGGTTATAGGTACATTGAGCAACTGACTGAAATGCCTCAAAATGTTCTTTACGA
TGCCATTGGGATATATCAACGGTGGTATATCCAGTGATTTTTTTCTCCATTTTAGCTTCCTTAGCTCCTG
AAAATCTCGATAACTCAAAAAATACGCCCGGTAGTGATCTTATTTCATTATGGTGAAAGTTGGAACCTCT
TACGTGCCCGATCAACTCGAGTGCCACCTGACGTCTAAGAAACCGAATAATACGACTCACTATAGGGCTT
AAGTATAAGGAGATATACATATGAGCAAAGGAGAAGAACTTTTCACTGGAGTTGTCCCAATTCTTGTTGA
ATTAGATGGTGATGTTAATGGGCACAAATTTTCTGTCCGTGGAGAGGGTGAAGGTGATGCTACAAACGGA
AAACTCACCCTTAAATTTATTTGCACTACTGGAAAACTACCTGTTCCGTGGCCAACACTTGTCACTACTC
TGACCTATGGTGTTCAATGCTTTTCCCGTTATCCGGATCACATGAAACGGCATGACTTTTTCAAGAGTGC
CATGCCCGAAGGTTATGTACAGGAACGCACTATATCTTTCAAAGATGACGGGACCTACAAGACGCGTGCT
GAAGTCAAGTTTGAAGGTGATACCCTTGTTAATCGTATCGAGTTAAAGGGTATTGATTTTAAAGAAGATG
GAAACATTCTTGGACACAAACTCGAGTACAACTTTAACTCACACAATGTATACATCACGGCAGACAAACA
AAAGAATGGAATCAAAGCTAACTTCAAAATTCGCCACAACGTTGAAGATGGTTCCGTTCAACTAGCAGAC
CATTATCAACAAAATACTCCAATTGGCGATGGCCCTGTCCTTTTACCAGACAACCATTACCTGTCGACAC
AATCTGTCCTTTCGAAAGATCCCAACGAAAAGCGTGACCACATGGTCCTTCTTGAGTTTGTAACTGCTGC
TGGGATTACACATGGCATGGATGAGCTCTACAAATAACGCTGATAGTGCTAGTGTAGATCGCTACTAGTA
GCGGCCGCTGCAGTCCGGCAAAAAAGGGCAAGGTGTCACCACCCTGCCCTTTTTCTTTAAAACCGAAAAG
ATTACTTCGCGTTATGCAGGCTTCCTCGCTCACTGACTCGCTGCGCTCGGTCGTTCGGCTGCGGCGAGCG
GTATCAGCTCACTCAAAGGCGGTAATACGGTTATCCACAGAATCAGGGGATAACGCAGGAAAGAACATGT
GAGCAAAAGGCCAGCAAAAGGCCAGGAACCGTAAAAAGGCCGCGTTGCTGGCGTTTTTCCACAGGCTCCG
CCCCCCTGACGAGCATCACAAAAATCGACGCTCAAGTCAGAGGTGGCGAAACCCGACAGGACTATAAAGA
TACCAGGCGTTTCCCCCTGGAAGCTCCCTCGTGCGCTCTCCTGTTCCGACCCTGCCGCTTACCGGATACC
TGTCCGCCTTTCTCCCTTCGGGAAGCGTGGCGCTTTCTCATAGCTCACGCTGTAGGTATCTCAGTTCGGT
GTAGGTCGTTCGCTCCAAGCTGGGCTGTGTGCACGAACCCCCCGTTCAGCCCGACCGCTGCGCCTTATCC
GGTAACTATCGTCTTGAGTCCAACCCGGTAAGACACGACTTATCGCAACTGGCAGCAGCCACTGGTAACA
GGATTAGCAGAGCGAGGTATGTAGGCGGTGCTACAGAGTTCTTGAAGTGGTGGCCTAACTACGGCTACAC
TAGAAGAACAGTATTTGGTATCTGCGCTCTGCTGAAGCCAGTTACCTTCGGAAAAAGAGTTGGTAGCTCT
TGATCCGGCAAACAAACCACCGCTGGTAGCGGTGGTTTTTTTGTTTGCAAGCAGCAGATTACGCGCAGAA
AAAAAGGATCTCAAGAAGATCCTTTGATCTTTTCTACGGGGTCTGACGCTCAGTGGAACGAAAACTCACG
TTAAGGGATTT
